>Addgene plasmid #17659 | GFP-RPA43 | addgene partial sequence | sequence record 23558 | 17659 with CMV-F
TAGCAGAGCTGGTTAGTGAACCGTCAGATCCGCTAGCGCTACCGGACTCAGATCTCGAGCTCAAGCTTCG
AATTCGGCTTATGGCTGCGGGATCTGTGGAGTCTCAGCGGTCCCAGGCGGCTTCCGAGAGGCCCGTGGCG
GGTCAGGCCGGGGTCCTGCCTTGCCTGGAGTTGCCGAGCTACGCGGCGGCGTGCGCGCTGGTGGGCAGCC
GCTATTCGTGCTTGGTGGCTGCCCCGCACCGCAGGCACATCGCCCTGTCGCCCCGCTACCTGAGCAGGAA
GCGCACGGGCATCCGCGAGCAGCTGGACGCCGAGCTCCTGCGCTACTCCGAGAGCCTTTTAGGTGTCCCT
ATTGCATATGATAACATCAGAGTTGTGGGTGAACTAGGAGATATTTATGATGATCAAGGACACATTCATC
TTAACATTGAAGCAGATTTTGTTATTTTCTGCCCTGAGCCTGGGCAGACGTTAATGGGTACAGTTAATAA
AGTATCGTCTAGCCATATTGGCTGTCTAGTCCATGGATGTTTTAACGCCTCTATCCCTAAGCCTGAGCAG
ATGTCATATGAGGAGTGGCAAACATTGGAGATACATGTAGGCGATGAACTGGAATTTGATGTATTTCGCT
TAGATTCAGATTCTGCTGGAGTGTTCTGCATTCGAGGAAAACTGAGTACCACCAGTTTGCAACTTAAGCA
CTCTGCAGTT
