[The description below was written by a language model from this plasmid's Addgene catalogue record.]
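Description:
GFP-RPA43 is a mammalian expression plasmid built on the Clontech pEGFP-N3 backbone (about 4.7 kb without insert) that encodes a fluorescently tagged version of mouse RPA43, the RNA polymerase I subunit also known as Twistnb. The roughly 1 kb RPA43 coding sequence was inserted by restriction cloning at a single EcoRI site, which is retained on both sides of the insert. Despite the name placing GFP first, the record lists the EGFP tag as C-terminal and supplied by the backbone, consistent with the N-series design in which the gene of interest sits upstream of EGFP. The record does not explicitly name the promoter, but the listed CMV forward sequencing primer fits the CMV immediate-early promoter that normally drives expression in this vector family. The other sequencing primer reads from within EGFP back across the fusion junction.

The plasmid is maintained at high copy in standard E. coli cloning strains under kanamycin selection. In mammalian cells the same resistance cassette provides neomycin resistance, so stable transfectants can be selected with G418. No feature table accompanies the record, so individual backbone elements such as origins and polyadenylation signals are not documented here.

The associated publication concerns the in vivo kinetics of a mammalian RNA polymerase. This points to use of the construct for live-cell fluorescence imaging of RPA43, for example following its localisation and dynamics as a marker of the RNA polymerase I machinery.
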