Addgene plasmid #17659: GFP-RPA43
Depositing lab: Tom Misteli. Depositing organization: National Cancer Institute (NCI). Publication: A kinetic framework for a mammalian RNA polymerase in vivo. Dundr M, Hoffmann-Rohrer U, Hu Q, Grummt I, Rothblum LI, Phair RD, Misteli T. Science. 2002 Nov 22. 298(5598):1623-6. 10.1126/science.1076164 PubMed 12446911.
Backbone
  Vector backbone: pEGFP-N3
  Backbone manufacturer: Clontech
  Backbone size w/o insert (bp): 4730
  Vector type: Mammalian Expression
  Selectable markers: Neomycin (select with G418)
Growth in bacteria
  Bacterial resistance: Kanamycin, 50 μg/mL
  Growth temperature: 37°C
  Growth strain: DH5alpha
  Copy number: High Copy
Gene/Insert
  Gene/Insert name: RPA43 (alt name: Twistnb)
  Species: M. musculus (mouse)
  Insert size (bp): 993
  Entrez Gene: Twistnb (a.k.a. 2410173G11, 2810024J17Rik, D16Wsu83e)
  Tag / fusion protein: EGFP (C terminal on backbone)
  Cloning method: Restriction Enzyme; 5′ cloning site EcoRI (not destroyed); 3′ cloning site EcoRI (not destroyed)
  Sequencing primers: 5′ CMV-F; 3′ EGFP-N
Terms and licenses: Academic/Nonprofit Terms; Industry Terms: Not Available to Industry
How to cite: GFP-RPA43 was a gift from Tom Misteli (Addgene plasmid # 17659 ; http://n2t.net/addgene:17659 ; RRID:Addgene_17659)
